>Addgene plasmid #53794 | CYYR1_pCSdest | addgene partial sequence | sequence record 163560 | SP6 5'-ATTTAGGTGACACTATAG-3'
ATTCAAGGATCACAAGTTTGTACAAAAAAGCAGGCTCCGCGGCCGCCCCCTTCACCATGGACGCTCCGAG
GCTACCCGTGCGTCCAGGGGTCTTGCTTCCGAAGTTGGTCCTGCTCTTTGTCTACGCAGATGATTGCCTT
GCTCAGTGTGGCAAAGATTGCAAATCTTACTGCTGTGATGGAACCACGCCCTACTGTTGCTCCTACTACG
CTTATATTGGGAATATCCTCTCGGGCACTGCAATTGCGGGCATTGTTTTTGGAATAGTATTTATCATGGG
GGTCATTGCTGGGATTGCCATATGCATCTGCATGTGCATGAAGAACCACAGGGCGACCCGCGTGGGCATC
CTCAGGACGACTCACATCAACACCGTCTCCTCCTATCCTGGACCACCACCCTACGGTCACGACCACGAGA
TGGAATACTGTGCAGACTTGCCTCCTCCATACTCCCCCACCCCACAGGGTCCAGCACAGCGTTCTCCACC
CCCTCCTTATCCTGGAAACGCAAGGAAATAAAAGGGTGGGCGCGCCGACCCAGCTTTCTTGTACAAAGTG
GTGATCCTCTCGAGCCTCTAGAACTATAGTGAGTCGTATTACGTAGATCCAGACATGATAAGATACATTG
ATGAGTTTGGACAAACCACAACTAGAATGCAGTGAAAAAAATGCTTTATTTGTGAAATTTGTGATGCTAT
TGCTTTATTTGTAACCATTATAAGCTGCAATAAACAAGTTAACAACAACAATTGCATTCATTTTATGTTT
CAGGTTCAGGGGGAGGTGTGGGAGGTTTTTTA
