>Addgene plasmid #53794 | CYYR1_pCSdest | addgene partial sequence | sequence record 163561 | EBV-rev 5'-GTGGTTTGTCCAAACTCATC-3'
ATACGACTCACTATAGTTCTAGAGGCTCGAGAGGATCACCACTTTGTACAAGAAAGCTGGGTCGGCGCGC
CCACCCTTTTATTTCCTTGCGTTTCCAGGATAAGGAGGGGGTGGAGAACGCTGTGCTGGACCCTGTGGGG
TGGGGGAGTATGGAGGAGGCAAGTCTGCACAGTATTCCATCTCGTGGTCGTGACCGTAGGGTGGTGGTCC
AGGATAGGAGGAGACGGTGTTGATGTGAGTCGTCCTGAGGATGCCCACGCGGGTCGCCCTGTGGTTCTTC
ATGCACATGCAGATGCATATGGCAATCCCAGCAATGACCCCCATGATAAATACTATTCCAAAAACAATGC
CCGCAATTGCAGTGCCCGAGAGGATATTCCCAATATAAGCGTAGTAGGAGCAACAGTAGGGCGTGGTTCC
ATCACAGCAGTAAGATTTGCAATCTTTGCCACACTGAGCAAGGCAATCATCTGCGTAGACAAAGAGCAGG
ACCAACTTCGGAAGCAAGACCCCTGGACGCACGGGTAGCCTCGGAGCGTCCATGGTGAAGGGGGCGGCCG
CGGAGCCTGCTTTTTTGTACAAACTTGTGATCCTTGAATTCGAATCGATGGGATCCTGCAAAAAGAACAA
GTAGCTTGTATTCTATAGTGTCACCTAAATCAAGCTTGCTCCGACGTCCCCAGGCAGAATGGCGGTTCCC
TAAACGAGCATTGCTTATATAGACCTCCCATTAGGCACGCCTACCGCCCATTTACGTCAATGGAACGCCC
ATTTGCGTCATTGCCCCTCCCCATTGACGTCAATGGGGATGTACTTGGCAGCCATCGCGG
