[The description below was written by a language model from this plasmid's Addgene catalogue record.]
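Description:
CYYR1_pCSdest is an expression clone of the human gene CYYR1 (cysteine and tyrosine rich 1, also known as C21orf95) in pCSDest, a Gateway destination vector derived from the pCS2-type backbone. The record classifies it as a mammalian expression vector. The insert of roughly 2 kb was introduced by Gateway recombination into a backbone listed at about 4.1 kb, so the coding region should be flanked by the att sites left by that reaction, although no feature table is provided to confirm their positions. The plasmid is maintained in E. coli as a high-copy construct under ampicillin selection. The record does not name the origin of replication, and it lists no epitope tags, reporters or eukaryotic selection markers.

Two promoters, CMV and SP6, are recorded upstream of the insert. The CMV promoter drives constitutive expression by RNA polymerase II when the DNA is delivered into vertebrate cells or embryos. The SP6 bacteriophage promoter lets the same plasmid serve as a template for in vitro transcription, producing synthetic mRNA for microinjection.

CYYR1 lies on human chromosome 21, and the associated publication surveys how expression of chromosome 21 genes affects early development in zebrafish (Danio rerio). The construct therefore appears to be one of a set of clones for testing overexpression of individual chromosome 21 genes in embryos. The depositor comment gives only a cDNA accession, presumably the source clone for the insert, and the record does not state which isoform or untranslated regions it contains.
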