Addgene plasmid #53794: CYYR1_pCSdest
Depositing lab: Roger Reeves. Depositing organization: Johns Hopkins University and School of Medicine. Publication: Survey of Human Chromosome 21 Gene Expression Effects on Early Development in Danio rerio. Edie S, Zaghloul NA, Leitch CC, Klinedinst DK, Lebron J, Thole JF, McCallion AS, Katsanis N, Reeves RH. G3 (Bethesda). 2018 Jul 2;8(7):2215-2223. doi: 10.1534/g3.118.200144. PubMed 29760202.
Backbone
  Vector backbone: pCSDest
  Backbone manufacturer: Lawson Lab (Addgene Plasmid 22423)
  Backbone size w/o insert (bp): 4095
  Vector type: Mammalian Expression
Growth in bacteria
  Bacterial resistance: Ampicillin, 100 μg/mL
  Growth temperature: 37°C
  Growth strain: DH10B
  Copy number: High Copy
Gene/Insert
  Gene/Insert name: CYYR1
  Species: H. sapiens (human)
  Insert size (bp): 2000
  Entrez Gene: CYYR1 (a.k.a. C21orf95)
  Promoter: SP6 and CMV
  Cloning method: Gateway Cloning
  Sequencing primers: 5′ CMV-F; 3′ EBV-Rev
Terms and licenses: Academic/Nonprofit Terms; Industry Terms
Depositor comments: BC036761
How to cite: CYYR1_pCSdest was a gift from Roger Reeves (Addgene plasmid # 53794 ; http://n2t.net/addgene:53794 ; RRID:Addgene_53794)
